>Addgene plasmid #34832 | pAD12 | depositor partial sequence | sequence record 41973 | pAD12 vector, M13F20
NNNTTCACGAATCTATGGGCGATTGGGTCCGGGCCCCCCTCGAGGTCGACGGTATCGATAAGCTTGATAT
CGAATTCCTGCAGCCCGGGGGATCCACTAGTGCTTCGCCCCTATAGTGAGTCGTATTACGCGAGCTCCAG
CTTTTGTTCCCTTTAGTGAGGGTTAATTGCGCGCTTGGCGTAATCATGGTCATAGCTGTTTCCTGTGTGA
AATTGTTATCCGCTCACAATTCCACACAACATACGAGCCGGAAGCATAAAGTGTAAAGCCTGGGGTGCCT
AATGAGTGAGCTAACTCACATTAATTGCGTTGCGCTCACTGCCCGCTTTCCAGTCGGGAAACCTGTCGTG
CCAGCTGCATTAATGAATCGGCCAACGCGCGGGGAGAGGCGGTTTGCGTATTGGGCGCTCTTCCGCTTCC
TCGCTCACTGACTCGCTGCGCTCGGTCGTTCGGCTGCGGCGAGCGGTATCAGCTCACTCAAAGGCGGTAA
TACGGTTATCCACAGAATCAGGGGATAACGCAGGAAAGAACATGTGAGCAAAAGGCCAGCAAAAGGCCAG
CAAAAGGCCAGGAACCGTAAAAAGGCCGCGTTGCTGGCGTTTTTCCATAGGCTCCGCCCCCCTGACGAGC
ATCACAAAAATCGACGCTCAAGTCAGAGGTGGCGAAACCCGACAGGACTATAAAGATACCAGGCGTTTCC
CCCTGGAAGCTCCCTCGTGCGCTCTCCTGTTCCGACCCTGCCGCTTACCGGATACCTGTCCGCCTTTCTC
CCTTCGGGAAGCGTGGCGCTTTCTCATAGCTCACGCTGTAGGTATCTCAGATCGGTGTAGGTCGTTCGCT
CCAAGCTGGGCTGTGTGCACGAACCCCCCGTTCAGCCCGACCGCTGCGCCTTATCCGGTAACTATCGTCT
TGAGTTCACCCGGTAAGACACGACTTATCGCCACTGGCAGCAGCCACTGGTAACAGGATTATCATAGCGA
GTTATGTAAGCNGTGCTACAAAGTTCTTGAAGTGGTGGTCTAACTACGGCTACCTTAGAAGAACACAATT
GGGTATCTGCCCTCTGCTGAAGCCAGTTACCTTCCGGAAAAGAGTTGGTAGGCTCTGATCCGGCAAAACA
AACCACCCTGGTAACGGGGGGTTTTTTTTGTTGGCAAGCACCAAATTTCCCCCCGAAAAAAAGGATTTTC
CAAAAGATCCTTTGAATTTTTTTCTACGGGGCTTGAAACCCTCTGGGGAA
