>Addgene plasmid #34832 | pAD12 | addgene partial sequence | sequence record 45075 | M13-F20 5'-TGTAAAACGACGGCCAGT-3'
GTATCGATAAGCTTGATATNCNNNNNNANNNGAGCCCGGGGGATCCACTAGTGCTTCGCCCCTATAGTGA
GTCGTATTACGCGAGCTCCAGCTTTTGTTCCCTTTAGTGAGGGTTAATTGCGCGCTTGGCGTAATCATGG
TCATAGCTGTTTCCTGTGTGAAATTGTTATCCGCTCACAATTCCACACAACATACGAGCCGGAAGCATAA
AGTGTAAAGCCTGGGGTGCCTAATGAGTGAGCTAACTCACATTAATTGCGTTGCGCTC
