>Addgene plasmid #34832 | pAD12 | addgene partial sequence | sequence record 45652 | M13pUC-Rev 5'-AGCGGATAACAATTTCACACAGG-3'
CAGCGCGCAATTAACCCTCACTAAAGGGAACAAAAGCTGGAGCTCGCGTAATACGACTCACTATAGGGGC
GAAGCACTAGTGGATCCCCCGGGCTGCAGGAATTCGATATCAAGCTTATCGATACCGTCGACCTCGAGGG
GGGGCCCGGTACCCAATTCGCCCTATAGTGAGTCGTATTACGCGCGCTCACTGGCCGTCGTTTTACAACG
TCGTGACTGGGAAAACCCTGGCGTTACCCAACTTAATCGCCTTGCAGCACATCCCCCTTTCGCCAGCTGG
CGTAATAGCGAAGAGGCCCGCACCGATCGCCCTTCCCAACAGTTGCGCAGCCTGAATGGCGAATGGG
[124 nt withheld, positions 348-471]
C
[91 nt withheld, positions 473-563]
A
[49 nt withheld, positions 565-613]
CCTTTGACGTTGGAGTCCACGTTCTTT
[37 nt withheld, positions 641-677]
ACCCTATCTCGGTCTATTCTTTTGATTTATAAGGGATTTTGCCGATTTCGGCCTATTGGTTAAAAAATGA
GCTGATTTAACAAAAATTTAACGCGAATTTTAACAAAATATTAACGCTTACAATTTAGGTGGCACTTTTC
GG
