[The description below was written by a language model from this plasmid's Addgene catalogue record.]
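Description:
pAD12 is an empty bacterial RNAi vector built on the Stratagene pBluescript SK+ phagemid backbone (about 2.96 kb). It was made by ligating a T7 promoter oligonucleotide between the SacI and SpeI sites of the polylinker. Both sites were retained, but the intervening XbaI, NotI, SacII and BstXI sites were removed. Because pBluescript already carries a T7 promoter on one side of its multiple cloning site, the added T7 sequence presumably places promoters on both flanks of the remaining polylinker. A fragment cloned there could then be transcribed from both strands to give double-stranded RNA, although the record does not spell out this arrangement. No gene or insert is present, and no feature table is supplied, so the exact positions and orientation of the elements cannot be confirmed here.

The plasmid is selected with ampicillin (or carbenicillin) and propagated in standard cloning strains such as DH5alpha. The record lists it as low copy, even though pBluescript-type backbones normally carry a high-copy pUC-derived origin along with an f1 origin. The polylinker region can be sequenced with the standard M13 forward and reverse primers. For experiments the depositor specifies the HT115 bacterial strain, which is commonly used for RNAi by feeding in Caenorhabditis elegans. The vector type and the associated study on the timing of insulin/IGF-1 signalling in C. elegans fit this use. pAD12 can therefore serve as a recipient for cloning target gene fragments, or as an empty-vector control in feeding RNAi experiments.
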