Addgene plasmid #34832: pAD12
Depositing lab: Cynthia Kenyon. Depositing organization: University of California, San Francisco (UCSF). Publication: Timing requirements for insulin/IGF-1 signaling in C. elegans. Dillin A, Crawford DK, Kenyon C. Science. 2002 Oct 25;298(5594):830-4. 10.1126/science.1074240 PubMed 12399591.
Backbone
  Vector backbone: pBluescript
  Backbone manufacturer: Stratagene
  Backbone size w/o insert (bp): 2961
  Modifications to backbone: T7 oligo was ligated into SacI/SpeI sites in pBluescript (SK+), thereby removing the XbaI, Not I, Sac II, BstX I sites.
  Vector type: Bacterial Expression, RNAi
Growth in bacteria
  Bacterial resistance: Ampicillin, 100 μg/mL
  Growth temperature: 37°C
  Growth strain: DH5alpha
  Copy number: Low Copy
Gene/Insert
  Gene/Insert name: None
  Cloning method: Restriction Enzyme; 5′ cloning site SacI (not destroyed); 3′ cloning site SpeI (not destroyed)
  Sequencing primers: 5′ M13F(-20); 3′ M13R
Resource information
  A portion of this plasmid was derived from a plasmid made by: Andrew Dillin & Cynthia Kenyon, UCSF.
Terms and licenses: Academic/Nonprofit Terms; Industry Terms: Not Available to Industry
Depositor comments: Use HT115 bacteria for experiments--Grow O/N on LB supplemented with carbenicillin (100ug/ml) & tetracyclin (12.5ug/ml) and pick single colony for liquid culture.
How to cite: pAD12 was a gift from Cynthia Kenyon (Addgene plasmid # 34832 ; http://n2t.net/addgene:34832 ; RRID:Addgene_34832)
